>Addgene plasmid #132175 | pDONR221_SLC9A6 | addgene full sequence | sequence record 261072 | Addgene NGS Result
CTTTCCTGCGTTATCCCCTGATTCTGTGGATAACCGTATTACCGCCTTTGAGTGAGCTGATACCGCTCGC
CGCAGCCGAACGACCGAGCGCAGCGAGTCAGTGAGCGAGGAAGCGGAAGAGCGCCCAATACGCAAACCGC
CTCTCCCCGCGCGTTGGCCGATTCATTAATGCAGCTGGCACGACAGGTTTCCCGACTGGAAAGCGGGCAG
TGAGCGCAACGCAATTAATACGCGTACCGCTAGCCAGGAAGAGTTTGTAGAAACGCAAAAAGGCCATCCG
TCAGGATGGCCTTCTGCTTAGTTTGATGCCTGGCAGTTTATGGCGGGCGTCCTGCCCGCCACCCTCCGGG
CCGTTGCTTCACAACGTTCAAATCCGCTCCCGGCGGATTTGTCCTACTCAGGAGAGCGTTCACCGACAAA
CAACAGATAAAACGAAAGGCCCAGTCTTCCGACTGAGCCTTTCGTTTTATTTGATGCCTGGCAGTTCCCT
ACTCTCGCGTTAACGCTAGCATGGATGTTTTCCCAGTCACGACGTTGTAAAACGACGGCCAGTCTTAAGC
TCGGGCCCCAAATAATGATTTTATTTTGACTGATAGTGACCTGTTCGTTGCAACACATTGATGAGCAATG
CTTTTTTATAATGCCAACTTTGTACAAAAAAGCAGGCTCCACCATGGCTCGGAGAGGCTGGAGGCGCGCC
CCTCTGCGGAGAGGAGTGGGAAGCTCCCCTAGGGCAAGGCGCCTGATGAGACCACTGTGGCTGCTGCTGG
CAGTGGGCGTGTTCGATTGGGCAGGAGCATCTGACGGAGGAGGAGGAGAGGCCCGGGCCATGGATGAGGA
GATCGTGAGCGAGAAGCAGGCCGAGGAGTCCCACAGACAGGACTCTGCCAATCTGCTGATCTTCATCCTG
CTGCTGACACTGACCATCCTGACCATCTGGCTGTTTAAGCACCGGAGAGCCAGGTTCCTGCACGAGACAG
GCCTGGCCATGATCTACGGACTGCTGGTGGGACTGGTGCTGCGCTATGGCATCCACGTGCCATCCGATGT
GAACAATGTGACCCTGTCTTGCGAGGTGCAGTCTAGCCCCACCACACTGCTGGTGACATTCGACCCTGAG
GTGTTCTTTAATATCCTGCTGCCCCCTATCATCTTTTACGCCGGCTATTCCCTGAAGAGGCGCCACTTCT
TTCGGAACCTGGGCTCTATCCTGGCCTACGCCTTTCTGGGCACCGCCATCAGCTGCTTCGTGATCGGCTC
CATCATGTATGGCTGCGTGACCCTGATGAAGGTGACCGGCCAGCTGGCCGGCGATTTCTACTTTACCGAC
TGTCTGCTGTTCGGCGCCATCGTGTCCGCCACAGATCCAGTGACCGTGCTGGCCATCTTCCACGAGCTGC
AGGTGGACGTGGAGCTGTATGCCCTGCTGTTTGGCGAGAGCGTGCTGAATGACGCCGTGGCCATCGTGCT
GTCCTCTAGCATCGTGGCATACCAGCCAGCAGGCGATAACTCTCACACATTTGACGTGACCGCCATGTTC
AAGAGCATCGGCATCTTCCTGGGCATCTTTTCTGGCAGCTTCGCCATGGGAGCAGCAACAGGAGTGGTGA
CCGCCCTGGTGACAAAGTTTACCAAGCTGAGGGAGTTCCAGCTGCTGGAGACAGGCCTGTTCTTTCTGAT
GTCCTGGTCTACCTTTCTGCTGGCAGAGGCATGGGGCTTCACAGGAGTGGTGGCCGTGCTGTTTTGCGGC
ATCACACAGGCCCACTACACCTATAACAATCTGAGCACAGAGTCCCAGCACCGCACCAAGCAGCTGTTTG
AGCTGCTGAACTTCCTGGCCGAGAATTTCATCTTTTCCTATATGGGCCTGACACTGTTCACCTTTCAGAA
CCACGTGTTTAATCCTACCTTCGTGGTGGGCGCCTTTGTGGCCATCTTCCTGGGCAGGGCCGCCAACATC
TACCCACTGAGCCTGCTGCTGAATCTGGGCCGGAGATCTAAGATCGGCAGCAATTTTCAGCACATGATGA
TGTTCGCAGGACTGAGGGGAGCAATGGCCTTCGCCCTGGCCATCAGGGATACAGCCACCTACGCCCGCCA
GATGATGTTCTCCACCACACTGCTGATCGTGTTCTTTACCGTGTGGGTGTTTGGAGGAGGAACCACAGCA
ATGCTGAGCTGCCTGCACATCCGGGTGGGCGTGGATTCCGACCAGGAGCACCTGGGAGTGCCAGAGAACG
AGAGGAGGACCACAAAGGCAGAGTCCGCCTGGCTGTTTAGAATGTGGTACAACTTCGACCACAATTATCT
GAAGCCACTGCTGACCCACTCTGGACCACCACTGACCACAACCCTGCCAGCATGCTGTGGACCTATCGCA
AGATGTCTGACCAGCCCTCAGGCCTATGAGAACCAGGAGCAGCTGAAGGACGATGACTCCGATCTGATCC
TGAATGATGGCGACATCTCTCTGACCTACGGCGACAGCACAGTGAACACCGAGCCAGCCACATCCTCTGC
CCCACGGAGATTCATGGGCAACAGCTCCGAGGATGCACTGGACAGGGAGCTGGCCTTTGGCGATCACGAG
CTGGTCATCAGGGGAACCAGGCTGGTGCTGCCAATGGATGACAGCGAGCCTCCACTGAACCTGCTGGACA
ATACAAGACACGGCCCCGCCGACCCAGCTTTCTTGTACAAAGTTGGCATTATAAGAAAGCATTGCTTATC
AATTTGTTGCAACGAACAGGTCACTATCAGTCAAAATAAAATCATTATTTGCCATCCAGCTGATATCCCC
TATAGTGAGTCGTATTACATGGTCATAGCTGTTTCCTGGCAGCTCTGGCCCGTGTCTCAAAATCTCTGAT
GTTACATTGCACAAGATAAAAATATATCATCATGAACAATAAAACTGTCTGCTTACATAAACAGTAATAC
AAGGGGTGTTATGAGCCATATTCAACGGGAAACGTCGAGGCCGCGATTAAATTCCAACATGGATGCTGAT
TTATATGGGTATAAATGGGCTCGCGATAATGTCGGGCAATCAGGTGCGACAATCTATCGCTTGTATGGGA
AGCCCGATGCGCCAGAGTTGTTTCTGAAACATGGCAAAGGTAGCGTTGCCAATGATGTTACAGATGAGAT
GGTCAGACTAAACTGGCTGACGGAATTTATGCCTCTTCCGACCATCAAGCATTTTATCCGTACTCCTGAT
GATGCATGGTTACTCACCACTGCGATCCCCGGAAAAACAGCATTCCAGGTATTAGAAGAATATCCTGATT
CAGGTGAAAATATTGTTGATGCGCTGGCAGTGTTCCTGCGCCGGTTGCATTCGATTCCTGTTTGTAATTG
TCCTTTTAACAGCGATCGCGTATTTCGTCTCGCTCAGGCGCAATCACGAATGAATAACGGTTTGGTTGAT
GCGAGTGATTTTGATGACGAGCGTAATGGCTGGCCTGTTGAACAAGTCTGGAAAGAAATGCATAAACTTT
TGCCATTCTCACCGGATTCAGTCGTCACTCATGGTGATTTCTCACTTGATAACCTTATTTTTGACGAGGG
GAAATTAATAGGTTGTATTGATGTTGGACGAGTCGGAATCGCAGACCGATACCAGGATCTTGCCATCCTA
TGGAACTGCCTCGGTGAGTTTTCTCCTTCATTACAGAAACGGCTTTTTCAAAAATATGGTATTGATAATC
CTGATATGAATAAATTGCAGTTTCATTTGATGCTCGATGAGTTTTTCTAATCAGAATTGGTTAATTGGTT
GTAACACTGGCAGAGCATTACGCTGACTTGACGGGACGGCGCAAGCTCATGACCAAAATCCCTTAACGTG
AGTTACGCGTCGTTCCACTGAGCGTCAGACCCCGTAGAAAAGATCAAAGGATCTTCTTGAGATCCTTTTT
TTCTGCGCGTAATCTGCTGCTTGCAAACAAAAAAACCACCGCTACCAGCGGTGGTTTGTTTGCCGGATCA
AGAGCTACCAACTCTTTTTCCGAAGGTAACTGGCTTCAGCAGAGCGCAGATACCAAATACTGTTCTTCTA
GTGTAGCCGTAGTTAGGCCACCACTTCAAGAACTCTGTAGCACCGCCTACATACCTCGCTCTGCTAATCC
TGTTACCAGTGGCTGCTGCCAGTGGCGATAAGTCGTGTCTTACCGGGTTGGACTCAAGACGATAGTTACC
GGATAAGGCGCAGCGGTCGGGCTGAACGGGGGGTTCGTGCACACAGCCCAGCTTGGAGCGAACGACCTAC
ACCGAACTGAGATACCTACAGCGTGAGCTATGAGAAAGCGCCACGCTTCCCGAAGGGAGAAAGGCGGACA
GGTATCCGGTAAGCGGCAGGGTCGGAACAGGAGAGCGCACGAGGGAGCTTCCAGGGGGAAACGCCTGGTA
TCTTTATAGTCCTGTCGGGTTTCGCCACCTCTGACTTGAGCGTCGATTTTTGTGATGCTCGTCAGGGGGG
CGGAGCCTATGGAAAAACGCCAGCAACGCGGCCTTTTTACGGTTCCTGGCCTTTTGCTGGCCTTTTGCTC
ACATGTT
Features (pLannotate 1.2.2; 10 found; start..end, strand, type, name):
    121..213     +  CDS            lacI (fragment): lac repressor; lacI; The lac repressor binds to the lac operator to inhibit transcription in E. coli. This inhibition can be relieved by adding lactose or isopropyl-β-D-thiogalactopyranoside (IPTG).
    268..295     -  terminator     rrnB T2 terminator: transcription terminator T2 from the E. coli rrnB gene
    427..470     +  terminator     rrnB T1 terminator: Escherichia coli rrnB; transcription terminator T1 from the E. coli rrnB gene
    517..553     -  CDS            lacZα (fragment): LacZα fragment of β-galactosidase; lacZ fragment
    569..668     +  protein_bind   attL1: mutant version of attL; recombination site for the Gateway® LR reaction LR Clonase™
    674..2680    +  CDS            SLC9A6: SL9A6_HUMAN - Also known as KIAA0267, NHE6. Experimental evidence at protein level: Swiss-Prot protein existence level 1. Electroneutral exchange of protons for Na(+) and K(+) across the early and recycling endosome membranes. Contributes to calcium homeostasis. From Homo sapiens (Human).
   2682..2781    -  protein_bind   attL2: mutant version of attL; recombination site for the Gateway® LR reaction LR Clonase™
   2799..2817    -  promoter       T7 promoter: promoter for bacteriophage T7 RNA polymerase
   2951..3760    +  CDS            KanR: aminoglycoside phosphotransferase; aph(3')-Ia; confers resistance to kanamycin in bacteria or G418 (Geneticin®) in eukaryotes
   3907..4495    +  rep_origin     ori: high-copy-number ColE1/pMB1/pBR322/pUC origin of replication
