[The description below was written by a language model from this plasmid's Addgene catalogue record and pLannotate feature annotations shown in this document.]
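Description:
pDONR221_SLC9A6 is a Gateway entry clone built on the pDONR221 backbone, carrying a codon-optimized open reading frame for human SLC9A6 (also known as NHE6 or KIAA0267). It is propagated in E. coli as a high-copy plasmid through a ColE1/pUC-type origin of replication and is selected with kanamycin via an aminoglycoside phosphotransferase (KanR) gene. The sequenced record is 4,557 nt, consistent with a backbone of about 2.5 kb plus the 2,007 bp insert.

The SLC9A6 coding sequence sits between attL1 and attL2 sites, the recombination sites used by LR Clonase to move an ORF directionally into any attR-containing destination vector. SLC9A6 encodes an endosomal cation/proton exchanger that mediates electroneutral exchange of protons for sodium and potassium across early and recycling endosome membranes. Upstream of the cassette lie the rrnB T1 and T2 transcription terminators, which insulate the insert from read-through transcription in bacteria. Short lacI and lacZα fragments are annotated as backbone remnants. A T7 promoter lies just beyond attL2, oriented toward the insert on the opposite strand. M13 forward and reverse priming sites are listed for sequence verification.

Although the catalogue classes it as a mammalian expression vector, the feature table shows no eukaryotic promoter, polyadenylation signal, epitope tag or reporter, so the plasmid itself serves as an ORF donor rather than an expression construct. Its stated purpose is subcloning the transporter into custom expression vectors, and it belongs to a consortium collection of solute carrier clones created to support transporter research and drug discovery.
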