Addgene plasmid #132175: pDONR221_SLC9A6
Purpose: Gateway entry clone with codon-optimized ORF sequence for subcloning into custom expression vectors
Depositing lab: RESOLUTE Consortium & Giulio Superti-Furga. Depositing organization: CeMM Research Center for Molecular Medicine. Publication: The RESOLUTE consortium: unlocking SLC transporters for drug discovery. Superti-Furga G, Lackner D, Wiedmer T, Ingles-Prieto A, Barbosa B, Girardi E, Goldmann U, Gurtl B, Klavins K, Klimek C, Lindinger S, Lineiro-Retes E, Muller AC, Onstein S, Redinger G, Reil D, Sedlyarov V, Wolf G, Crawford M, Everley R, ... Steppan CM. Nat Rev Drug Discov. 2020 Jul;19(7):429-430. doi: 10.1038/d41573-020-00056-6. PubMed 32265506.
Backbone
  Vector backbone: pDONR221
  Backbone manufacturer: Thermo Fisher Scientific
  Backbone size w/o insert (bp): 2550
  Vector type: Mammalian Expression
Growth in bacteria
  Bacterial resistance: Kanamycin, 50 μg/mL
  Growth temperature: 37°C
  Growth strain: Stbl3
  Copy number: High Copy
Gene/Insert
  Gene/Insert name: SLC9A6 (alt name: NHE6, KIAA0267)
  Species: H. sapiens (human)
  Insert size (bp): 2007
  Entrez Gene: SLC9A6 (a.k.a. MRSA, MRXSCH, NHE6)
  Cloning method: Gateway Cloning
  Sequencing primers: 5′ M13-fwd; 3′ M13-rev
Terms and licenses: Academic/Nonprofit Terms; Industry Terms
Depositor comments: For more information on the full Resolute plasmid collection, please see www.addgene.org/depositor-collections/re-solute/. Please provide your feedback on this plasmid to the RESOLUTE consortium by filling out their RESOLUTE repository feedback form: https://forms.office.com/Pages/ResponsePage.aspx?id=0e05yklzmkS7rjFGQL4N7z4feCLQvEJAmVcOCM_u885UN1JJRko0Ukg4TVQwNTZLOUxPQVJWT1NHUCQlQCN0PWcu
How to cite: pDONR221_SLC9A6 was a gift from RESOLUTE Consortium & Giulio Superti-Furga (Addgene plasmid # 132175 ; http://n2t.net/addgene:132175 ; RRID:Addgene_132175)
