>Addgene plasmid #132175 | pDONR221_SLC9A6 | depositor partial sequence | sequence record 253750 | Codon-optimized ORF of SLC9A6
ATGGCTCGGAGAGGCTGGAGGCGCGCCCCTCTGCGGAGAGGAGTGGGAAGCTCCCCTAGGGCAAGGCGCC
TGATGAGACCACTGTGGCTGCTGCTGGCAGTGGGCGTGTTCGATTGGGCAGGAGCATCTGACGGAGGAGG
AGGAGAGGCCCGGGCCATGGATGAGGAGATCGTGAGCGAGAAGCAGGCCGAGGAGTCCCACAGACAGGAC
TCTGCCAATCTGCTGATCTTCATCCTGCTGCTGACACTGACCATCCTGACCATCTGGCTGTTTAAGCACC
GGAGAGCCAGGTTCCTGCACGAGACAGGCCTGGCCATGATCTACGGACTGCTGGTGGGACTGGTGCTGCG
CTATGGCATCCACGTGCCATCCGATGTGAACAATGTGACCCTGTCTTGCGAGGTGCAGTCTAGCCCCACC
ACACTGCTGGTGACATTCGACCCTGAGGTGTTCTTTAATATCCTGCTGCCCCCTATCATCTTTTACGCCG
GCTATTCCCTGAAGAGGCGCCACTTCTTTCGGAACCTGGGCTCTATCCTGGCCTACGCCTTTCTGGGCAC
CGCCATCAGCTGCTTCGTGATCGGCTCCATCATGTATGGCTGCGTGACCCTGATGAAGGTGACCGGCCAG
CTGGCCGGCGATTTCTACTTTACCGACTGTCTGCTGTTCGGCGCCATCGTGTCCGCCACAGATCCAGTGA
CCGTGCTGGCCATCTTCCACGAGCTGCAGGTGGACGTGGAGCTGTATGCCCTGCTGTTTGGCGAGAGCGT
GCTGAATGACGCCGTGGCCATCGTGCTGTCCTCTAGCATCGTGGCATACCAGCCAGCAGGCGATAACTCT
CACACATTTGACGTGACCGCCATGTTCAAGAGCATCGGCATCTTCCTGGGCATCTTTTCTGGCAGCTTCG
CCATGGGAGCAGCAACAGGAGTGGTGACCGCCCTGGTGACAAAGTTTACCAAGCTGAGGGAGTTCCAGCT
GCTGGAGACAGGCCTGTTCTTTCTGATGTCCTGGTCTACCTTTCTGCTGGCAGAGGCATGGGGCTTCACA
GGAGTGGTGGCCGTGCTGTTTTGCGGCATCACACAGGCCCACTACACCTATAACAATCTGAGCACAGAGT
CCCAGCACCGCACCAAGCAGCTGTTTGAGCTGCTGAACTTCCTGGCCGAGAATTTCATCTTTTCCTATAT
GGGCCTGACACTGTTCACCTTTCAGAACCACGTGTTTAATCCTACCTTCGTGGTGGGCGCCTTTGTGGCC
ATCTTCCTGGGCAGGGCCGCCAACATCTACCCACTGAGCCTGCTGCTGAATCTGGGCCGGAGATCTAAGA
TCGGCAGCAATTTTCAGCACATGATGATGTTCGCAGGACTGAGGGGAGCAATGGCCTTCGCCCTGGCCAT
CAGGGATACAGCCACCTACGCCCGCCAGATGATGTTCTCCACCACACTGCTGATCGTGTTCTTTACCGTG
TGGGTGTTTGGAGGAGGAACCACAGCAATGCTGAGCTGCCTGCACATCCGGGTGGGCGTGGATTCCGACC
AGGAGCACCTGGGAGTGCCAGAGAACGAGAGGAGGACCACAAAGGCAGAGTCCGCCTGGCTGTTTAGAAT
GTGGTACAACTTCGACCACAATTATCTGAAGCCACTGCTGACCCACTCTGGACCACCACTGACCACAACC
CTGCCAGCATGCTGTGGACCTATCGCAAGATGTCTGACCAGCCCTCAGGCCTATGAGAACCAGGAGCAGC
TGAAGGACGATGACTCCGATCTGATCCTGAATGATGGCGACATCTCTCTGACCTACGGCGACAGCACAGT
GAACACCGAGCCAGCCACATCCTCTGCCCCACGGAGATTCATGGGCAACAGCTCCGAGGATGCACTGGAC
AGGGAGCTGGCCTTTGGCGATCACGAGCTGGTCATCAGGGGAACCAGGCTGGTGCTGCCAATGGATGACA
GCGAGCCTCCACTGAACCTGCTGGACAATACAAGACACGGCCCCGCC
